>Addgene plasmid #208096 | pAAV-hSyn-HA-eLACCO2.1-NGR | addgene full sequence | sequence record 410574 | Addgene NGS Result
CCTGCAGGCAGCTGCGCGCTCGCTCGCTCACTGAGGCCGCCCGGGCGTCGGGCGACCTTTGGTCGCCCGG
CCTCAGTGAGCGAGCGAGCGCGCAGAGAGGGAGTGGCCAACTCCATCACTAGGGGTTCCTGCGGCCGCAC
GCGTGTGTCTAGACTGCAGAGGGCCCTGCGTATGAGTGCAAGTGGGTTTTAGGACCAGGATGAGGCGGGG
TGGGGGTGCCTACCTGACGACCGACCCCGACCCACTGGACAAGCACCCAACCCCCATTCCCCAAATTGCG
CATCCCCTATCAGAGAGGGGGAGGGGAAACAGGATGCGGCGAGGCGCGTGCGCACTGCCAGCTTCAGCAC
CGCGGACAGTGCCTTCGCCCCCGCCTGGCGGCGCGCGCCACCGCCGCCTCAGCACTGAAGGCGCGCTGAC
GTCACTCGCCGGTCCCCCGCAAACTCCCCTTCCCGGCCACCTTGGTCGCGTCCGCGCCGCCGCCGGCCCA
GCCGGACCGCACCACGCGAGGCGCGAGATAGGGGGGCACGGGCGCGACCATCTGCGCTGCGGCGCCGGCG
ACTCAGCGCTGCCTCAGTCTGCGGTGGGCAGCGGAGGAGTCGTGTCGTGCCTGAGAGCGCAGTCGAGAAG
GTACCGGATCGGACGAATAACGCGTGGATCCCGCCACCATGAAGACCATCATCGCCCTGTCCTACATCTT
CTGCCTGGTGCTGGGCAGATCTATGTTCTCTCCCTTGGCAGTGGCCCAGGCTCGACGCTATAGGTGGCGC
ATTCAAACCGCGTGGGATGCCGGAACAGTAGGCTACAGTCTGTTCCAAAAGTTTACGGAGCGGGTAAAGG
AACTGACGGATGGACAGCTTGAGGTCCAGCCTTTTCCAGCGAGTGCAGTCGTAGGCACGTTTGATATGTT
CGACGCGGTCAAGACTGGAGTTTTGGACGGAATGAATCCTTTCACGATCTATTGGGCAGGGAGGATGCCG
GTTACAGCTTTCCTCTCCAGCTACGCCCTCGGGTTGGACCGACCTGACCAGTGGGAAACATGGTTTTACT
CCCTGGGTGGCCTCGACAACGCCCGACGAGCCTTTGCCGAGCAAGGCCTCTTCTACGTGGGACCAGTTCA
GCACGACCTCAATACAATTCATTCAAAGAAGCCGATCCGGAGATTTGAGGACTTCAAAGGTGTCAAGCTC
CGAGTGCCGGGCGGCATGATTGCGGAAGTTTTTGCGGCCGCAGGAGCTTCCACCGTCCTCTTGCCTGGGG
GGGAGGTCAACCCCGCTCTGGAAAGAGGGGTAATAGATTGGAGCCACAACGTCCATATCATGGCCGACAA
GCAGAGGAACGGCATCAAGGCGAACTTCGAGATCCGCCACAGCACCGAGGACGGCGGCGTGCAGCTCGCC
TACCACTACCAGCAGAACACCCCCATCGGCGACGGCCCCGTGCTGCTGCCCGACAACCACTACCTGAGCA
CCCAGACCAAACTTACGAAAGACCCCAACGAGAAGCGCGATCACATGGTCCTGCTGGAGTACGTGACCGC
CGCCGGGATCACTCGCGGCATGGACGAGCTGTACAAGGGCGGTACCGGAGGGAGAATGGTGAGCAAGGGC
GAGGAGCTGTTCACCGGGGTGGTGCCCATCCTGGTCGAGCTGGACGGCGACGTAAACGGCCACAAGTTCA
GCGTGTCCGGCGAGGGTGAGGGCGATGCCACCTCCGGCAAGCTGTCCCTGAAGTTCATCAGCACCACCGG
CAAGCTGCCCGTGCCCTGGCCCACCCTCGTGACCACCCTGACCTACGGCGTGCAGTGCTTCAGCCGCTAC
CCCGACCACATGAAGCAGCACGACTTCTTCAAGTCGGCCATGCCCGAAGGCTACATCCAGGAGCGCACCA
TCTTCTTCAAGGACGACGGCAACTACAAGACCCGCGCCGAGGTGAAGTTCGAGGGCGACACCCTGGTGAA
CCGCATCGAGCTGAAGGGCATCGACTTCAAGGAGGACGGCAACATCCTGGGGCATAAGCTGGAGTACAGC
TTTAACGATGGTGGTGCGGCTGATTTTGTTGGGCCTGCAGTAAACTATAACTTGGGGTTCCATCAGGTGG
CAAAGTACATCATAATGGGGCCTCCAGAGACGCCTGCCATTCATCAACCTGTAGACCTCATGGACTTCAC
CATAAACCTTAATCGGTGGCGCAGCCTTCCAAAGCCCCTGCAAGAAAGATTCATCGCGGCGGTTCACGAG
TACTCTTGGATTCACTACGCAGGCATTCAGAAGGCTAATTTGGAGGCGTGGCCGAAATATCGGCAGGCAG
GTGTTGAGGTCATCCGGCTGAGCAACGAGGATGTTAGAAAATTCAGGCGACTCGCTATTCCCATTTGGTT
TAAGTGGGCTAAGATGGATAACTACTCACGAGAGGCATTCGCGTCTCAACTGGAGTATATGAAAGGTATA
GGTTACGTTACGGACGAGGAATTGAAGGGCTTGGGCCTGGGCTCCACCTCCGGCTCCGGCAAGCCCGGCT
CCGGCGAGGGCTCCACCAAGGGCGAATTCGCAGGTAGTGGTGCATCTGGAACAGGAGATGCAGAAGGATC
AGGTGCCCTTCCTGCCCTTGCATGTAGTCTGGCTCCACTGGGACTGGCATTGGTTCTGTGGACGGTGTTG
GGCCCCTGTTAGGCGGCCGCTCGAATCAAGCTTATCGATAATCAACCTCTGGATTACAAAATTTGTGAAA
GATTGACTGGTATTCTTAACTATGTTGCTCCTTTTACGCTATGTGGATACGCTGCTTTAATGCCTTTGTA
TCATGCTATTGCTTCCCGTATGGCTTTCATTTTCTCCTCCTTGTATAAATCCTGGTTGCTGTCTCTTTAT
GAGGAGTTGTGGCCCGTTGTCAGGCAACGTGGCGTGGTGTGCACTGTGTTTGCTGACGCAACCCCCACTG
GTTGGGGCATTGCCACCACCTGTCAGCTCCTTTCCGGGACTTTCGCTTTCCCCCTCCCTATTGCCACGGC
GGAACTCATCGCCGCCTGCCTTGCCCGCTGCTGGACAGGGGCTCGGCTGTTGGGCACTGACAATTCCGTG
GTGTTGTCGGGGAAATCATCGTCCTTTCCTTGGCTGCTCGCCTATGTTGCCACCTGGATTCTGCGCGGGA
CGTCCTTCTGCTACGTCCCTTCGGCCCTCAATCCAGCGGACCTTCCTTCCCGCGGCCTGCTGCCGGCTCT
GCGGCCTCTTCCGCGTCTTCGCCTTCGCCCTCAGACGAGTCGGATCTCCCTTTGGGCCGCCTCCCCGCAT
CGATACCGAGCGCTGCTCGAGAGATCTACGGGTGGCATCCCTGTGACCCCTCCCCAGTGCCTCTCCTGGC
CCTGGAAGTTGCCACTCCAGTGCCCACCAGCCTTGTCCTAATAAAATTAAGTTGCATCATTTTGTCTGAC
TAGGTGTCCTTCTATAATATTATGGGGTGGAGGGGGGTGGTATGGAGCAAGGGGCAAGTTGGGAAGACAA
CCTGTAGGGCCTGCGGGGTCTATTGGGAACCAAGCTGGAGTGCAGTGGCACAATCTTGGCTCACTGCAAT
CTCCGCCTCCTGGGTTCAAGCGATTCTCCTGCCTCAGCCTCCCGAGTTGTTGGGATTCCAGGCATGCATG
ACCAGGCTCAGCTAATTTTTGTTTTTTTGGTAGAGACGGGGTTTCACCATATTGGCCAGGCTGGTCTCCA
ACTCCTAATCTCAGGTGATCTACCCACCTTGGCCTCCCAAATTGCTGGGATTACAGGCGTGAACCACTGC
TCCCTTCCCTGTCCTTCTGATTTTGTAGGTAACCACGTGCGGACCGAGCGGCCGCAGGAACCCCTAGTGA
TGGAGTTGGCCACTCCCTCTCTGCGCGCTCGCTCGCTCACTGAGGCCGGGCGACCAAAGGTCGCCCGACG
CCCGGGCTTTGCCCGGGCGGCCTCAGTGAGCGAGCGAGCGCGCAGCTGCCTGCAGGGGCGCCTGATGCGG
TATTTTCTCCTTACGCATCTGTGCGGTATTTCACACCGCATA
[95 nt withheld, positions 4033-4127]
T
[46 nt withheld, positions 4129-4174]
C
[141 nt withheld, positions 4176-4316]
CCTTTGACGTTGGAGTCCACGTTCTTT
[37 nt withheld, positions 4344-4380]
ACTCTATCTCGGGCTATTCTTTTGATTTATAAGGGATTTTGCCGATTTCGGTCTATTGGTTAAAAAATGA
GCTGATTTAACAAAAATTTAACGCGAATTTTAACAAAATATTAACGTTTACAATTTTATGGTGCACTCTC
AGTACAATCTGCTCTGATGCCGCATAGTTAAGCCAGCCCCGACACCCGCCAACACCCGCTGACGCGCCCT
GACGGGCTTGTCTGCTCCCGGCATCCGCTTACAGACAAGCTGTGACCGTCTCCGGGAGCTGCATGTGTCA
GAGGTTTTCACCGTCATCACCGAAACGCGCGAGACGAAAGGGCCTCGTGATACGCCTATTTTTATAGGTT
AATGTCATGATAATAATGGTTTCTTAGACGTCAGGTGGCACTTTTCGGGGAAATGTGCGCGGAACCCCTA
TTTGTTTATTTTTCTAAATACATTCAAATATGTATCCGCTCATGAGACAATAACCCTGATAAATGCTTCA
ATAATATTGAAAAAGGAAGAGTATGAGTATTCAACATTTCCGTGTCGCCCTTATTCCCTTTTTTGCGGCA
TTTTGCCTTCCTGTTTTTGCTCACCCAGAAACGCTGGTGAAAGTAAAAGATGCTGAAGATCAGTTGGGTG
CACGAGTGGGTTACATCGAACTGGATCTCAACAGCGGTAAGATCCTTGAGAGTTTTCGCCCCGAAGAACG
TTTTCCAATGATGAGCACTTTTAAAGTTCTGCTATGTGGCGCGGTATTATCCCGTATTGACGCCGGGCAA
GAGCAACTCGGTCGCCGCATACACTATTCTCAGAATGACTTGGTTGAGTACTCACCAGTCACAGAAAAGC
ATCTTACGGATGGCATGACAGTAAGAGAATTATGCAGTGCTGCCATAACCATGAGTGATAACACTGCGGC
CAACTTACTTCTGACAACGATCGGAGGACCGAAGGAGCTAACCGCTTTTTTGCACAACATGGGGGATCAT
GTAACTCGCCTTGATCGTTGGGAACCGGAGCTGAATGAAGCCATACCAAACGACGAGCGTGACACCACGA
TGCCTGTAGCAATGGCAACAACGTTGCGCAAACTATTAACTGGCGAACTACTTACTCTAGCTTCCCGGCA
ACAATTAATAGACTGGATGGAGGCGGATAAAGTTGCAGGACCACTTCTGCGCTCGGCCCTTCCGGCTGGC
TGGTTTATTGCTGATAAATCTGGAGCCGGTGAGCGTGGGTCTCGCGGTATCATTGCAGCACTGGGGCCAG
ATGGTAAGCCCTCCCGTATCGTAGTTATCTACACGACGGGGAGTCAGGCAACTATGGATGAACGAAATAG
ACAGATCGCTGAGATAGGTGCCTCACTGATTAAGCATTGGTAACTGTCAGACCAAGTTTACTCATATATA
CTTTAGATTGATTTAAAACTTCATTTTTAATTTAAAAGGATCTAGGTGAAGATCCTTTTTGATAATCTCA
TGACCAAAATCCCTTAACGTGAGTTTTCGTTCCACTGAGCGTCAGACCCCGTAGAAAAGATCAAAGGATC
TTCTTGAGATCCTTTTTTTCTGCGCGTAATCTGCTGCTTGCAAACAAAAAAACCACCGCTACCAGCGGTG
GTTTGTTTGCCGGATCAAGAGCTACCAACTCTTTTTCCGAAGGTAACTGGCTTCAGCAGAGCGCAGATAC
CAAATACTGTTCTTCTAGTGTAGCCGTAGTTAGGCCACCACTTCAAGAACTCTGTAGCACCGCCTACATA
CCTCGCTCTGCTAATCCTGTTACCAGTGGCTGCTGCCAGTGGCGATAAGTCGTGTCTTACCGGGTTGGAC
TCAAGACGATAGTTACCGGATAAGGCGCAGCGGTCGGGCTGAACGGGGGGTTCGTGCACACAGCCCAGCT
TGGAGCGAACGACCTACACCGAACTGAGATACCTACAGCGTGAGCTATGAGAAAGCGCCACGCTTCCCGA
AGGGAGAAAGGCGGACAGGTATCCGGTAAGCGGCAGGGTCGGAACAGGAGAGCGCACGAGGGAGCTTCCA
GGGGGAAACGCCTGGTATCTTTATAGTCCTGTCGGGTTTCGCCACCTCTGACTTGAGCGTCGATTTTTGT
GATGCTCGTCAGGGGGGCGGAGCCTATGGAAAAACGCCAGCAACGCGGCCTTTTTACGGTTCCTGGCCTT
TTGCTGGCCTTTTGCTCACATGT
Features (pLannotate 1.2.2; 15 found; start..end, strand, type, name):
     12..39      +  repeat_region  AAV2 ITR (fragment): inverted terminal repeat of adeno-associated virus serotype 2 inverted
     68..95      +  repeat_region  AAV2 ITR (fragment): inverted terminal repeat of adeno-associated virus serotype 2 inverted
    175..622     +  promoter       hSyn promoter: human synapsin I promoter; confers neuron-specific expression (Kügler et al., 2003)
   1308..2027    +  CDS            cEGFP: cEGFP is a basic (constitutively fluorescent) green fluorescent protein published in 2008, derived from Aequorea victoria.
   2484..2669    +  CDS            Rtn4r (fragment): RTN4R_MOUSE - Also known as Ngr1, Nogor. Experimental evidence at protein level: Swiss-Prot protein existence level 1. Receptor for RTN4, OMG and MAG (PubMed:11201742, PubMed:12089450, PubMed:15504325, PubMed:18411262, PubMed:22923615). Functions as receptor for the sialylated gangliosides GT1b and GM1 (PubMed:18411262). Besides, functions as receptor for chondroitin sulfate proteoglycans (PubMed:22406547). Can also bind heparin (PubMed:22406547). Intracellular signaling cascades are triggered via the coreceptor NGFR (By similarity). Signaling mediates activation of Rho and downstream reorgani
   2700..3288    +  misc_feature   WPRE: woodchuck hepatitis virus posttranscriptional regulatory element
   3320..3796    +  polyA_signal   hGH poly(A) signal: human growth hormone polyadenylation signal
   3836..3976    +  repeat_region  AAV2 ITR: inverted terminal repeat of adeno-associated virus serotype 2 inverted
   3981..4032    -  misc_feature   bom (fragment): basis of mobility region from pBR322
   4051..4506    +  rep_origin     f1 ori (sequence partly withheld): f1 bacteriophage origin of replication; arrow indicates direction of (+) strand synthesis
   4507..4556    -  misc_feature   bom (fragment): basis of mobility region from pBR322
   4658..4693    -  CDS            rop (fragment): Rop protein, which maintains plasmids at low copy number; rop
   4788..4892    +  promoter       AmpR promoter: bla
   4893..5753    +  CDS            AmpR: β-lactamase; bla; confers resistance to ampicillin, carbenicillin, and related antibiotics
   5924..6512    +  rep_origin     ori: high-copy-number ColE1/pMB1/pBR322/pUC origin of replication
