[The description below was written by a language model from this plasmid's Addgene catalogue record and pLannotate feature annotations shown in this document.]
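Description:
pAAV-hSyn-HA-eLACCO2.1-NGR is an adeno-associated virus transfer plasmid (pAAV backbone, about 6.6 kb) that encodes eLACCO2.1, a synthetic, genetically encoded fluorescent biosensor for extracellular L-lactate. In bacteria it is maintained by a high-copy ColE1/pUC-type origin and selected with ampicillin through the bla (AmpR) gene and its promoter. An f1 phage origin and small remnants of pBR322 bom and rop sequences are also present in the backbone. The expression cassette is bracketed by AAV2 inverted terminal repeats, which allow the intervening DNA to be packaged into recombinant AAV particles. The downstream ITR is annotated in full, whereas only short fragments of the upstream ITR were detected in the sequencing result. The record lists a recombination-limiting growth strain, a common choice for plasmids carrying repeats such as ITRs.

Within the ITRs, the human synapsin I promoter drives neuron-specific expression of the sensor open reading frame. The annotation picks out a GFP-derived segment inside this reading frame, consistent with a green fluorescent reporter domain. The remainder of the sensor, including its lactate-binding portion, is not individually annotated. At the 3′ end of the coding region is a fragment of mouse Rtn4r (Nogo receptor, NGR). Given the construct name and the sensor's extracellular purpose, this presumably serves as a cell-surface anchoring sequence, though the record does not say so. The name also indicates an HA element near the N-terminus, but it is not annotated and its nature is not stated. A WPRE follows the coding sequence to boost transcript stability and expression, and the human growth hormone polyadenylation signal terminates the transcript. The construct is intended for imaging extracellular lactate dynamics at the surface of neurons, by AAV delivery or direct transfection.
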