Addgene plasmid #208096: pAAV-hSyn-HA-eLACCO2.1-NGR
Purpose: Biosensor for extracellular L-lactate
Depositing lab: Robert Campbell & Marie-Eve Paquet. Depositing organization: Universite Laval. Publication: Lactate biosensors for spectrally and spatially multiplexed fluorescence imaging. Nasu Y, Aggarwal A, Le GNT, Vo CT, Kambe Y, Wang X, Beinlich FRM, Lee AB, Ram TR, Wang F, Gorzo KA, Kamijo Y, Boisvert M, Nishinami S, Kawamura G, Ozawa T, Toda H, Gordon GR, Ge S, Hirase H, Nedergaard M, Paquet ME, Drobizhev M, Podgorski K, Campbell RE. Nat Commun. 2023 Oct 27;14(1):6598. doi: 10.1038/s41467-023-42230-5. PubMed 37891202.
Backbone
  Vector backbone: pAAV
  Vector type: AAV
Growth in bacteria
  Bacterial resistance: Ampicillin, 100 μg/mL
  Growth temperature: 37°C
  Growth strain: NEB Stable
  Copy number: High Copy
Gene/Insert
  Gene/Insert name: eLACCO2.1
  Species: Synthetic
  Cloning method: Restriction Enzyme; 5′ cloning site Unknown (unknown if destroyed)
Resource information
  A portion of this plasmid was derived from a plasmid made by: Robert Campbell
Terms and licenses: Academic/Nonprofit Terms; Industry Terms: Not Available to Industry
Depositor comments: Please visit https://doi.org/10.1101/2022.12.27.522013 for bioRxiv preprint.
How to cite: pAAV-hSyn-HA-eLACCO2.1-NGR was a gift from Robert Campbell & Marie-Eve Paquet (Addgene plasmid # 208096 ; http://n2t.net/addgene:208096 ; RRID:Addgene_208096)
